>Addgene plasmid #18642 | T4 Lysozyme T157G | addgene partial sequence | sequence record 24427 | 3primeUP
TANGAAAAAAGCCCGCTCATTAGGCGGGCTCAGATCTGCTCATGTTTGACAGCTTATCATCGATAAGCTT
CGGCAATAAATTCTTGATATGTTTTCATATGTTTCCTTTAAATATTTTAATTAGTAATTGTCTATTCAAG
TAATTGTGAATATACTATCACAATTCCAAGAGAAAGTAAACAGCTTTATAGATTTTTATACGCGTCCCAA
CCGCCAGTTCTAAACGTTGTAATGACTCGTTTTGCGCGATTAGGTGTTTGATTATACCATCTACTTTTAG
CTAAGTTAACTGCTGCTTCATCCCAGCGTTTTTGTTGAAGCATACGTAAAGAGTTAGTAAATCCTGCCAC
ACCGGTTTCTCCCATTTGGAAAACCATATTAATCAATGCACAGCGACGAACCGCATCAAGAGAATCATAA
ACCGGTTTTAATTTAGCATTTCTCAGAATTCCGCGAACAGCAGCATCAACATCCTGATTAAAGAGTTTTT
CAGCCTCATCTTTTGTAATTACACCATTGCAATTACGCCCAATAGCTTTATCTAATTCAGATTTAGCAGC
ATTAAGTGATGGACTTTTTGTAAGCAAATGACCGATGCCAATAGTGTAATAGCCTTCTGTGTCTTTATAG
ATTTTAAGTCTAAGACCTTCATCTATACGTAACATTTCAAATATATTCATAATACCTCCTAAGCATCGAT
GGATCCTGTTTCCTGTGTGAATTGTTATCCGCTCACANTCCACACATTATACGAGCCGATGATAATGTCA
CAGGGGATGGGGAGTAGCTGACCTGTTCNGGGGAATGTACCGCCCCATCCNCC
