[The description below was written by a language model from this plasmid's Addgene catalogue record.]
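Description:
T4 Lysozyme T157G is a bacterial expression plasmid built on the pHS1403 backbone (about 5 kb without insert) and carrying a roughly 600 bp insert encoding lysozyme from bacteriophage T4, the product of phage gene e. The coding sequence bears a single point mutation, T157G, which replaces the threonine at position 157 with glycine. The plasmid is maintained in E. coli at high copy number and selected with ampicillin. The record does not name the origin of replication, and no feature table is available to confirm the backbone elements.

The insert was cloned by restriction digestion between a BamHI site on the 5′ side and a HindIII site on the 3′ side, and both sites remain intact. According to the depositor's comments, the BamHI site lies 27 bp from the start codon and the HindIII site 115 bp from the stop codon. The fragment therefore includes short flanking untranslated regions, and the whole gene can be excised or transferred as a single cassette. The promoter driving expression is not stated, and no fusion tags or reporters are listed, so the protein appears to be expressed in untagged form.

The record does not state an intended use. A single-residue substitution in an otherwise ordinary T4 lysozyme expression construct suits production of the variant protein in bacteria for comparison with the wild-type enzyme, for example in studies of how individual side chains contribute to protein folding, stability and structure, for which T4 lysozyme is a widely used model. Distribution is limited to academic and nonprofit users.
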