Addgene plasmid #18642: T4 Lysozyme T157G
Depositing lab: Brian Matthews. Depositing organization: University of Oregon.
Backbone
  Vector backbone: pHS1403
  Backbone size w/o insert (bp): 5000
  Vector type: Bacterial Expression
Growth in bacteria
  Bacterial resistance: Ampicillin, 100 μg/mL
  Growth temperature: 37°C
  Growth strain: DH5alpha
  Copy number: High Copy
Gene/Insert
  Gene/Insert name: T4 Lysozyme (alt name: 1157g)
  Species: Bacteriophage T4
  Insert size (bp): 600
  Mutation: T157G
  GenBank ID: NP_049736
  Entrez Gene: e (a.k.a. T4p123)
  Cloning method: Restriction Enzyme; 5′ cloning site BamHI (not destroyed); 3′ cloning site HindIII (not destroyed)
  Sequencing primers: 5′ na; 3′ GGCGTATCACGAGGCCC
Terms and licenses: Academic/Nonprofit Terms; Industry Terms: Not Available to Industry
Depositor comments: The BamHI site is 27 bp from the ATG and the HindIII site is 115 bp from the stop.
How to cite: T4 Lysozyme T157G was a gift from Brian Matthews (Addgene plasmid # 18642 ; http://n2t.net/addgene:18642 ; RRID:Addgene_18642)
